Addgene plasmid #172426: pACE-GIRK2-S
Purpose: Expression of full-length, human GIRK2 with C-terminal StrepTag II
Depositing lab: Arthur Laganowsky. Depositing organization: Texas A&M University. Publication: Insight into the Phospholipid-Binding Preferences of Kir3.4. Qiao P, Schrecke S, Lyu J, Zhu Y, Zhang T, Benavides A, Laganowsky A. Biochemistry. 2021 Dec 21;60(50):3813-3821. doi: 10.1021/acs.biochem.1c00615. Epub 2021 Nov 30. PubMed 34846128.
Backbone
  Vector backbone: pACEBac1
  Backbone manufacturer: Geneva Biotech
  Vector type: Insect Expression
Growth in bacteria
  Bacterial resistance: Gentamicin, 10 μg/mL
  Growth temperature: 37°C
  Growth strain: DH5alpha
  Copy number: Unknown
Gene/Insert
  Gene/Insert name: GIRK2
  Species: H. sapiens (human)
  Entrez Gene: KCNJ6 (a.k.a. BIR1, GIRK-2, GIRK2, KATP-2, KATP2, KCNJ7, KIR3.2, KPLBS, hiGIRK2)
  Tag / fusion protein: Streptag II (C terminal on insert)
  Cloning method: Gibson Cloning
  Sequencing primers: 5′ gatcatggagataattaaaatgataaccatctcgc
Terms and licenses: Academic/Nonprofit Terms; Industry Terms: Not Available to Industry
How to cite: pACE-GIRK2-S was a gift from Arthur Laganowsky (Addgene plasmid # 172426 ; http://n2t.net/addgene:172426 ; RRID:Addgene_172426)
