[The description below was written by a language model from this plasmid's Addgene catalogue record and pLannotate feature annotations shown in this document.]
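Description:
pACE-GIRK2-S is an insect-cell expression construct built on the pACEBac1 backbone, an acceptor-type transfer vector used to generate recombinant baculovirus. It is a small plasmid of about 4 kb. In E. coli it is maintained through a high-copy ColE1/pUC-type origin and selected with gentamicin. Resistance comes from the gentamicin acetyltransferase gene (aacC1), which is driven by a class 1 integron Pc promoter.

The payload is the full-length human GIRK2 coding sequence (KCNJ6, also called Kir3.2), a G protein-gated inwardly rectifying potassium channel subunit. It was inserted by Gibson assembly and carries a C-terminal Strep-tag II for affinity purification. The tag is listed in the catalogue fields but was not annotated separately in the feature table. Transcription is driven by the baculovirus polyhedrin promoter, a very late viral promoter that gives strong expression in infected insect cells, and the transcript ends at an SV40 polyadenylation signal.

The annotated Tn7L and Tn7R ends allow Tn7 transposition to move the expression cassette and the gentamicin marker into a baculoviral bacmid, which can then be used to produce virus. A single loxP site upstream of the promoter allows Cre-mediated fusion with compatible donor plasmids, so that multigene constructs can be assembled. The short "SET1 fragment" annotated downstream of the poly(A) signal is probably a spurious similarity hit rather than a functional element.

The stated purpose is expression of tagged full-length GIRK2. The associated publication concerns the phospholipid-binding preferences of a related Kir3 channel, which suggests the construct is used to produce purified channel protein for biochemical or biophysical lipid-binding studies.
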