Features (pLannotate 1.2.2; 10 found; start..end, strand, type, name):
      1..34      +  protein_bind   loxP: Cre-mediated recombination occurs in the 8-bp core sequence (GCATACAT). Cre recombinase
    111..202     +  promoter       polyhedrin promoter: polh from Autographa californica; promoter for the baculovirus polyhedrin gene
    213..1481    +  CDS            KCNJ6: KCNJ6_HUMAN - Also known as GIRK2, KATP2, KCNJ7. Experimental evidence at protein level: Swiss-Prot protein existence level 1. This potassium channel may be involved in the regulation of insulin secretion by glucose and/or neurotransmitters acting through G- protein-coupled receptors. Inward rectifier potassium channels are characterized by a greater tendency to allow potassium to flow into the cell rather than out of it. Their voltage dependence is regulated by the concentration of extracellular potassium; as external potassium is raised, the voltage range of the channel opening shifts to mor
   1544..1678    +  polyA_signal   SV40 poly(A) signal: SV40 polyadenylation signal
   1707..1756    +  CDS            SET1 (fragment): solubility-enhancement tag derived from T7 phage gene 10B
   1799..1964    -  mobile_element Tn7L: mini-Tn7 element (left end of the Tn7 transposon) Tn7
   2154..2742    +  rep_origin     ori: high-copy-number ColE1/pMB1/pBR322/pUC origin of replication
   2877..3100    -  mobile_element Tn7R: mini-Tn7 element (right end of the Tn7 transposon) Tn7
   3167..3700    -  CDS            GmR: gentamycin acetyltransferase; aacC1; confers resistance to gentamycin
   3889..3917    -  promoter       Pc promoter: intI1 (promoter lies within the coding sequence); class 1 integron promoter
>Addgene plasmid #172426 | pACE-GIRK2-S | addgene full sequence | sequence record 337990 | Addgene NGS Result
ATAACTTCGTATAGCATACATTATACGAAGTTATCTGTAACTATAACGGTCCTAAGGTAGCGAGTTTAAA
CACTAGTATCGATTCGCGACCTACTCCGGAATATTAATAGATCATGGAGATAATTAAAATGATAACCATC
TCGCAAATAAATAAGTATTTTACTGTTTTCGTAACAGTTTTGTAATAAAAAAACCTATAAATAACCGCCA
CCATGGCCAAGCTGACAGAATCCATGACTAACGTCCTGGAGGGCGACTCCATGGATCAGGACGTCGAAAG
CCCAGTGGCCATTCACCAGCCAAAGTTGCCTAAGCAGGCCAGGGATGACCTGCCAAGACACATCAGCCGA
GATCGGACCAAAAGGAAAATCCAGAGGTACGTGAGGAAAGACGGAAAGTGCAATGTTCATCACGGCAACG
TGAGGGAGACCTATCGCTACCTGACCGATATCTTCACCACATTAGTGGACCTGAAGTGGAGATTCAACCT
ATTGATTTTTGTCATGGTTTACACAGTGACCTGGCTCTTTTTTGGAATGATCTGGTGGTTGATCGCATAC
ATACGGGGAGACATGGACCACATAGAGGACCCCTCCTGGACTCCTTGTGTTACCAACCTCAACGGGTTCG
TCTCTGCTTTTTTATTCTCAATAGAGACAGAAACCACCATTGGTTATGGCTACCGGGTCATCACAGATAA
ATGCCCGGAGGGAATTATTCTTCTCTTAATCCAATCTGTGTTGGGGTCCATTGTCAATGCATTCATGGTG
GGATGCATGTTTGTAAAAATCTCTCAACCCAAGAAGAGGGCAGAGACCCTGGTCTTTTCCACCCATGCAG
TGATCTCCATGCGGGATGGGAAACTGTGCCTGATGTTCCGGGTAGGGGACCTTAGGAATTCCCACATTGT
GGAGGCTTCCATCAGAGCCAAGTTGATCAAATCCAAACAGACCTCGGAGGGGGAGTTCATCCCGTTGAAC
CAGACGGATATCAACGTAGGGTATTACACGGGGGATGACCGTCTGTTTCTGGTGTCACCGCTGATCATTA
GCCATGAAATTAACCAACAGAGTCCTTTCTGGGAGATCTCCAAAGCCCAGCTGCCCAAAGAGGAACTGGA
AATTGTGGTCATCCTAGAAGGAATGGTGGAAGCCACAGGGATGACATGCCAAGCTCGAAGCTCCTACATC
ACCAGTGAGATCCTGTGGGGTTACCGGTTCACACCTGTCCTGACCCTGGAGGACGGGTTCTACGAAGTTG
ACTACAACAGCTTCCATGAGACCTATGAGACCAGCACCCCATCCCTTAGTGCCAAAGAGCTGGCCGAGTT
AGCCAGCAGGGCAGAGCTGCCCCTGAGTTGGTCTGTATCCAGCAAACTCAACCAACATGCAGAACTGGAG
ACTGAAGAGGAAGAAAAGAACCTCGAAGAGCAAACAGAAAGAAATGGTGATGTGGCAAACCTGGAGAATG
AATCCAAAGTTGGTGGCGCTTCCTGGTCACATCCACAGTTTGAGAAATAATAATGAATGCAATTGTTGTT
GTTAACTTGTTTATTGCAGCTTATAATGGTTACAAATAAAGCAATAGCATCACAAATTTCACAAATAAAG
CATTTTTTTCACTGCATTCTAGTTGTGGTTTGTCCAAACTCATCAATGTATCTTATCATGTCTGGATCTG
ATCACTGCTTGAGCCTAGAAGATCCGGCTGCTAACAAAGCCCGAAAGGAAGCTGAGTTGGCTGCTGCCAC
CGCTGAGCAATAACTATCATAACCCCTAGGGTATACCCATCTAATTGGAACCAGATAAGTGAAATCTAGT
TCCAAACTATTTTGTCATTTTTAATTTTCGTATTAGCTTACGACGCTACACCCAGTTCCCATCTATTTTG
TCACTCTTCCCTAAATAATCCTTAAAAACTCCATTTCCACCCCTCCCAGTTCCCAACTATTTTGTCCGCC
CACAACCGGTTGACTTGGGTCAACTGTCAGACCAAGTTTACTCATATATACTTTAGATTGATTTAAAACT
TCATTTTTAATTTAAAAGGATCTAGGTGAAGATCCTTTTTGATAATCTCATGACCAAAATCCCTTAACGT
GAGTTTTCGTTCCACTGAGCGTCAGACCCCGTAGAAAAGATCAAAGGATCTTCTTGAGATCCTTTTTTTC
TGCGCGTAATCTGCTGCTTGCAAACAAAAAAACCACCGCTACCAGCGGTGGTTTGTTTGCCGGATCAAGA
GCTACCAACTCTTTTTCCGAAGGTAACTGGCTTCAGCAGAGCGCAGATACCAAATACTGTTCTTCTAGTG
TAGCCGTAGTTAGGCCACCACTTCAAGAACTCTGTAGCACCGCCTACATACCTCGCTCTGCTAATCCTGT
TACCAGTGGCTGCTGCCAGTGGCGATAAGTCGTGTCTTACCGGGTTGGACTCAAGACGATAGTTACCGGA
TAAGGCGCAGCGGTCGGGCTGAACGGGGGGTTCGTGCACACAGCCCAGCTTGGAGCGAACGACCTACACC
GAACTGAGATACCTACAGCGTGAGCTATGAGAAAGCGCCACGCTTCCCGAAGGGAGAAAGGCGGACAGGT
ATCCGGTAAGCGGCAGGGTCGGAACAGGAGAGCGCACGAGGGAGCTTCCAGGGGGAAACGCCTGGTATCT
TTATAGTCCTGTCGGGTTTCGCCACCTCTGACTTGAGCGTCGATTTTTGTGATGCTCGTCAGGGGGGCGG
AGCCTATGGAAAAACGCCAGCAACGCGGCCTTTTTACGGTTCCTGGCCTTTTGCTGGCCTTTTGCTCACA
TGTTCTTTCCTGCGTTATCCCCTGATTGACTTGGGTCGCTCTTCCTGTGGATGCGCAGATGCCCTGCGTA
AGCGGGTGTGGGCGGACAATAAAGTCTTAAACTGAACAAAATAGATCTAAACTATGACAATAAAGTCTTA
AACTAGACAGAATAGTTGTAAACTGAAATCAGTCCAGTTATGCTGTGAAAAAGCATACTGGACTTTTGTT
ATGGCTAAAGCAAACTCTTCATTTTCTGAAGTGCAAATTGCCCGTCGTATTAAAGAGGGGCGTGGCCAAG
GGCATGTAAAGACTATATTCGCGGCGTTGTGACAATTTACCGAACAACTCCGCGGCCGGGAAGCCGATCT
CGGCTTGAACGAATTGTTAGGTGGCGGTACTTGGGTCGATATCAAAGTGCATCACTTCTTCCCGTATGCC
CAACTTTGTATAGAGAGCCACTGCGGGATCGTCACCGTAATCTGCTTGCACGTAGATCACATAAGCACCA
AGCGCGTTGGCCTCATGCTTGAGGAGATTGATGAGCGCGGTGGCAATGCCCTGCCTCCGGTGCTCGCCGG
AGACTGCGAGATCATAGATATAGATCTCACTACGCGGCTGCTCAAACTTGGGCAGAACGTAAGCCGCGAG
AGCGCCAACAACCGCTTCTTGGTCGAAGGCAGCAAGCGCGATGAATGTCTTACTACGGAGCAAGTTCCCG
AGGTAATCGGAGTCCGGCTGATGTTGGGAGTAGGTGGCTACGTCTCCGAACTCACGACCGAAAAGATCAA
GAGCAGCCCGCATGGATTTGACTTGGTCAGGGCCGAGCCTACATGTGCGAATGATGCCCATACTTGAGCC
ACCTAACTTTGTTTTAGGGCGACTGCCCTGCTGCGTAACATCGTTGCTGCTGCGTAACATCGTTGCTGCT
CCATAACATCAAACATCGACCCACGGCGTAACGCGCTTGCTGCTTGGATGCCCGAGGCATAGACTGTACA
AAAAAACAGTCATAACAAGCCATGAAAACCGCCACTGCGCCGTTACCACCGCTGCGTTCGGTCAAGGTTC
TGGACCAGTTGCGTGAGCGCATACGCTACTTGCATTACAGTTTACGAACCGAACAGGCTTATGTCAACTG
GGTTCGTGCCTTCATCCGTTTCCACGGTGTGCGTCACCCGGCAACCTTGGGCAGCAGCGAAGTCGCC
